Addgene plasmid #241092: pDMJ2-SARS-CoV-2-Spike (BA.5-1a)
Purpose: Expresses SARS-CoV-2 spike (BA.5-1a) protein for creating pseudotyped virus
Depositing lab: Jeremy Luban. Depositing organization: University of Massachusetts, Worcester. Publication: Computationally designed proteins mimic antibody immune evasion in viral evolution. Youssef N, Gurev S, Ghantous F, Brock KP, Jaimes JA, Thadani NN, Dauphin A, Sherman AC, Yurkovetskiy L, Soto D, Estanboulieh R, Kotzen B, Notin P, Kollasch AW, Cohen AA, Dross SE, Erasmus J, Fuller DH, Bjorkman PJ, Lemieux JE, Luban J, Seaman MS, Marks DS. Immunity. 2025 May 6:S1074-7613(25)00178-5. doi: 10.1016/j.immuni.2025.04.015. PubMed 40345199.
Backbone
  Vector backbone: pDMJ2
  Vector type: Mammalian Expression
Growth in bacteria
  Bacterial resistance: Ampicillin, 100 μg/mL
  Growth temperature: 37°C
  Growth strain: DH5alpha
  Copy number: High Copy
Gene/Insert
  Gene/Insert name: Spike (BA.5-1a)
  Species: SARS-CoV-2
  Mutation: Q493R,T19I,L24del,P25del,P26del,A27S,H69del,V70del,G142D,V213G,G339D,S371F,S373P,S375F,T376A,D405N,R408S,K417N,N440K,L452R,S477N,T478K,E484A,F486V,Q498R,N501Y,Y505H,D614G,H655Y,N679K,P681H,N764K,D796Y,Q954H,N969K
  Entrez Gene: S (a.k.a. GU280_gp02, spike glycoprotein)
  Cloning method: Gene Synthesis
Terms and licenses: Academic/Nonprofit Terms; Industry Terms: Not Available to Industry
How to cite: pDMJ2-SARS-CoV-2-Spike (BA.5-1a) was a gift from Jeremy Luban (Addgene plasmid # 241092 ; http://n2t.net/addgene:241092 ; RRID:Addgene_241092)
