[The description below was written by a language model from this plasmid's Addgene catalogue record and pLannotate feature annotations shown in this document.]
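Description:
pDMJ2-SARS-CoV-2-Spike (BA.5-1a) is a 7,377 nt mammalian expression plasmid built on the pDMJ2 backbone that encodes a variant SARS-CoV-2 spike glycoprotein for making pseudotyped virus particles. It is propagated in E. coli as a high-copy plasmid through a ColE1/pUC-type origin of replication and is selected with ampicillin through a β-lactamase gene driven by its own bla promoter. A short fragment of the pBR322 basis-of-mobility region is also annotated in the backbone. No mammalian selection marker, reporter or viral packaging element appears in the feature table, which is consistent with use by transient transfection as an envelope-supplying plasmid.

The spike open reading frame (about 3.75 kb, made by gene synthesis) sits downstream of the human cytomegalovirus immediate-early enhancer and promoter. Between the promoter and the coding sequence lie a fragment of the HTLV-1 5' LTR and a fragment of modified CMV intron A. Leader elements of this kind are commonly included to increase transcript processing and expression. The transcript is terminated by the bovine growth hormone polyadenylation signal. The insert carries the set of substitutions and deletions listed for the BA.5-1a design: N-terminal domain changes such as T19I, the 24–26 and 69–70 deletions and G142D; numerous receptor-binding domain changes including L452R, F486V, Q493R, Q498R and N501Y; and D614G, P681H and several S2 substitutions. No epitope tag is recorded.

The stated purpose is to express this spike on the cell surface so that it can be incorporated into pseudotyped virions. The associated publication concerns computationally designed proteins that mimic antibody immune evasion in viral evolution.
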