Features (pLannotate 1.2.2; 10 found; start..end, strand, type, name):
      1..3750    +  CDS            S: SPIKE_SARS2 - Experimental evidence at protein level: Swiss-Prot protein existence level 1. [Spike glycoprotein]: May down-regulate host tetherin (BST2) by lysosomal degradation, thereby counteracting its antiviral activity. From Severe acute respiratory syndrome coronavirus 2 (2019-nCoV) (SARS-CoV-2).
   3773..3997    +  polyA_signal   bGH poly(A) signal: bovine growth hormone polyadenylation signal
   4412..5000    -  rep_origin     ori: high-copy-number ColE1/pMB1/pBR322/pUC origin of replication
   5171..6031    -  CDS            AmpR: β-lactamase; bla; confers resistance to ampicillin, carbenicillin, and related antibiotics
   6032..6136    -  promoter       AmpR promoter: bla
   6176..6233    +  misc_feature   bom (fragment): basis of mobility region from pBR322
   6319..6698    +  enhancer       CMV enhancer: human cytomegalovirus immediate early enhancer
   6699..6902    +  promoter       CMV promoter: human cytomegalovirus (CMV) immediate early promoter
   6991..7218    +  LTR            5' LTR (truncated) (fragment): truncated 5' long terminal repeat (LTR) from human T-cell leukemia virus (HTLV) type 1
   7222..7332    +  intron         CMV intron (fragment): modified intron A from human cytomegalovirus
>Addgene plasmid #241092 | pDMJ2-SARS-CoV-2-Spike (BA.5-1a) | addgene full sequence | sequence record 486217 | Addgene NGS Result
ATGTTCGTGTTTCTGGTTCTGCTTCCCCTGGTCTCTAGTCAGTGCGTCAACCTTATCACCCGAACACAGA
GTTATACCAATTCCTTTACGAGAGGTGTTTACTATCCCGATAAAGTGTTCCGGAGCAGTGTTCTGCACTC
CACTCAGGACCTCTTCCTGCCCTTCTTTTCAAACGTTACATGGTTTCACGCAATCAGTGGGACTAACGGC
ACAAAGAGGTTCGACAACCCCGTGTTGCCTTTCAACGACGGCGTGTATTTTGCCAGTACCGAAAAGAGCA
ATATCATCCGGGGATGGATCTTCGGCACGACCCTTGATAGTAAGACACAAAGCCTGCTCATAGTGAATAA
TGCAACGAACGTCGTAATCAAGGTGTGCGAGTTCCAGTTTTGCAATGACCCTTTTCTGGACGTGTATTAC
CATAAGAACAATAAATCTTGGATGGAAAGTGAGTTCCGGGTGTACTCCAGCGCAAATAACTGTACTTTTG
AGTATGTGAGCCAGCCGTTTCTGATGGACCTCGAAGGCAAACAGGGCAATTTCAAAAACCTGCGCGAATT
TGTGTTCAAGAACATCGACGGTTATTTCAAGATCTACTCCAAGCATACCCCTATTAACCTGGGTCGCGAT
CTGCCACAAGGCTTTTCAGCCCTCGAACCTCTCGTGGATTTGCCGATTGGCATAAACATTACCCGCTTCC
AAACATTGCTCGCACTGCATCGGTCTTATCTGACCCCAGGAGACTCATCCAGCGGATGGACTGCCGGGGC
TGCTGCATATTACGTCGGGTACCTGCAGCCGAGGACTTTCCTGCTGAAGTACAATGAGAACGGCACTATT
ACCGACGCTGTTGATTGCGCGCTGGACCCATTGTCTGAAACCAAATGTACACTGAAAAGTTTCACAGTCG
AGAAAGGGATCTATCAGACATCAAATTTCAGGGTTCAGCCCACAGAGAGCATTGTTAGATTCCCCAACAT
CACCAACTTGTGCCCATTCGATGAGGTCTTTAATGCTACCAGGTTCGCCAGCGTGTATGCGTGGAATAGG
AAAAGAATCAGCAATTGCGTGGCCGATTACAGCGTGCTGTACAACTTCGCGCCCTTCTTCGCATTCAAAT
GCTACGGCGTGTCCCCTACCAAGCTCAACGATCTGTGTTTTACTAACGTTTACGCCGATAGCTTCGTGAT
TAGGGGGAATGAGGTAAGCCAAATCGCACCTGGCCAGACCGGAAATATTGCAGACTATAATTACAAGCTT
CCCGATGATTTCACCGGGTGCGTCATCGCGTGGAACTCCAATAAGCTCGATTCAAAAGTGGGAGGTAACT
ATAACTACCGGTACAGGTTGTTTCGAAAGTCCAACCTGAAGCCTTTTGAGCGGGACATTTCAACCGAGAT
TTATCAGGCCGGAAATAAACCCTGCAACGGGGTCGCAGGGGTGAATTGTTACTTCCCTCTTCGGTCTTAC
GGATTTCGCCCGACATACGGGGTTGGCCACCAGCCATACCGGGTGGTAGTGCTTTCATTTGAGCTGCTTC
ATGCCCCTGCTACAGTTTGTGGCCCTAAGAAGTCTACCAACCTTGTTAAAAATAAGTGCGTGAACTTTAA
TTTCAACGGTCTCACTGGTACTGGAGTTCTCACGGAATCCAACAAGAAATTCTTGCCTTTCCAGCAGTTT
GGCAGGGATATTGCAGACACTACCGACGCCGTCCGAGATCCCCAGACACTGGAGATACTGGACATAACTC
CTTGTTCTTTTGGCGGAGTTTCAGTTATTACCCCCGGTACGAACACCAGTAATCAAGTCGCTGTGCTGTA
CCAGGGCGTAAATTGCACCGAGGTCCCCGTCGCTATTCACGCAGACCAGCTCACTCCAACATGGCGCGTC
TACTCTACTGGAAGTAACGTGTTCCAGACTAGAGCCGGCTGCCTCATTGGAGCCGAGTACGTTAACAATT
CTTATGAATGTGATATCCCGATAGGAGCAGGTATCTGCGCATCTTATCAGACTCAGACAAAGTCCCACAG
AAGAGCTAGGTCAGTGGCGTCCCAGTCCATCATTGCCTATACAATGAGCCTGGGGGCTGAAAACTCCGTG
GCCTATAGCAACAACTCTATAGCTATCCCCACTAATTTTACCATCTCTGTAACCACAGAGATCTTGCCAG
TCTCTATGACAAAAACGTCCGTCGATTGTACGATGTACATCTGCGGGGATAGCACCGAATGCTCCAATCT
TTTGCTGCAGTATGGCAGTTTCTGTACACAGCTGAAACGAGCCCTGACAGGGATTGCGGTGGAACAGGAT
AAGAACACCCAAGAAGTGTTTGCGCAGGTGAAACAGATTTACAAAACCCCACCAATAAAGTATTTTGGTG
GGTTCAATTTCTCTCAAATCCTGCCTGATCCTTCTAAACCTAGCAAACGGAGCTTTATAGAGGATCTGCT
CTTTAATAAGGTCACGCTCGCTGATGCTGGATTTATTAAACAGTATGGCGATTGTCTGGGCGACATTGCT
GCTCGCGATCTGATCTGTGCCCAGAAGTTCAATGGTCTCACGGTACTGCCTCCACTTCTGACCGATGAGA
TGATTGCCCAATATACCAGTGCCCTGCTTGCCGGCACCATTACATCCGGATGGACATTCGGTGCCGGAGC
CGCACTGCAAATCCCCTTTGCAATGCAGATGGCTTATCGCTTTAATGGGATTGGGGTGACTCAGAACGTG
CTGTACGAAAACCAGAAACTGATAGCCAACCAGTTCAATTCCGCTATTGGCAAGATACAGGACTCCCTGA
GCTCCACAGCGTCAGCGCTCGGGAAGCTGCAAGACGTGGTCAATCACAACGCACAGGCCTTGAACACCCT
CGTCAAGCAACTGAGTAGCAAGTTCGGCGCCATAAGCTCAGTGCTGAATGACATCCTTAGTAGACTGGAT
AAAGTCGAGGCCGAAGTACAGATCGACCGGCTGATTACCGGACGATTGCAGTCCCTCCAGACTTACGTCA
CACAGCAGCTGATAAGAGCCGCAGAGATTAGGGCCTCTGCAAATTTGGCTGCTACAAAAATGTCCGAATG
CGTCCTGGGGCAATCAAAGCGCGTAGACTTTTGTGGCAAGGGCTACCACCTGATGTCATTCCCACAATCC
GCCCCACACGGTGTTGTGTTTCTGCATGTTACTTACGTGCCCGCTCAAGAGAAGAATTTTACCACTGCCC
CCGCCATCTGCCATGACGGCAAGGCCCATTTTCCAAGAGAAGGGGTCTTCGTGAGCAATGGAACGCACTG
GTTCGTGACTCAGAGAAACTTTTATGAGCCCCAGATCATTACAACTGACAACACATTTGTATCTGGCAAT
TGTGACGTGGTGATTGGGATAGTGAATAACACCGTGTACGATCCACTGCAACCGGAACTCGACTCTTTCA
AGGAGGAACTGGACAAGTACTTCAAGAATCACACCAGCCCCGATGTGGACCTGGGTGACATCAGTGGAAT
CAACGCTAGCGTAGTGAATATCCAGAAAGAGATCGACAGATTGAACGAAGTCGCCAAGAACCTGAACGAG
TCACTGATTGACCTGCAGGAGTTGGGAAAATACGAGCAGTACATTAAGTGGCCATGGTATATCTGGCTCG
GGTTTATCGCCGGACTCATCGCTATCGTAATGGTGACCATCATGCTTTGTTGTATGACTAGCTGCTGCAG
CTGCCTTAAAGGCTGTTGTAGCTGCGGCTCTTGCTGTAAATAATGATGAGGATCCAGATCTGCTGTGCCT
TCTAGTTGCCAGCCATCTGTTGTTTGCCCCTCCCCCGTGCCTTCCTTGACCCTGGAAGGTGCCACTCCCA
CTGTCCTTTCCTAATAAAATGAGGAAATTGCATCGCATTGTCTGAGTAGGTGTCATTCTATTCTGGGGGG
TGGGGTGGGGCAGGACAGCAAGGGGGAGGATTGGGAAGACAATAGCAGGCATGCTGGGGATGCGGTGGGC
TCTATGGGTACCCAGGTGCTGAAGAATTGACCCGGTTCCTCCTGGGCCAGAAAGAAGCAGGCACATCCCC
TTCTCTGTGACACACCCTGTCCACGCCCCTGGTTCTTAGTTCCAGCCCCACTCATAGGACACTCATAGCT
CAGGAGGGCTCCGCCTTCAATCCCACCCGCTAAAGTACTTGGAGCGGTCTCTCCCTCCCTCATCAGCCCA
CCAAACCAAACCTAGCCTCCAAGAGTGGGAAGAAATTAAAGCAAGATAGGCTATTAAGTGCAGAGGGAGA
GAAAATGCCTCCAACATGTGAGGAAGTAATGAGAGAAATCATAGAATTTTAAGGCCATGATTTAAGGCCA
ATCGGAAAGAACATGTGAGCAAAAGGCCAGCAAAAGGCCAGGAACCGTAAAAAGGCCGCGTTGCTGGCGT
TTTTCCATAGGCTCCGCCCCCCTGACGAGCATCACAAAAATCGACGCTCAAGTCAGAGGTGGCGAAACCC
GACAGGACTATAAAGATACCAGGCGTTTCCCCCTGGAAGCTCCCTCGTGCGCTCTCCTGTTCCGACCCTG
CCGCTTACCGGATACCTGTCCGCCTTTCTCCCTTCGGGAAGCGTGGCGCTTTCTCATAGCTCACGCTGTA
GGTATCTCAGTTCGGTGTAGGTCGTTCGCTCCAAGCTGGGCTGTGTGCACGAACCCCCCGTTCAGCCCGA
CCGCTGCGCCTTATCCGGTAACTATCGTCTTGAGTCCAACCCGGTAAGACACGACTTATCGCCACTGGCA
GCAGCCACTGGTAACAGGATTAGCAGAGCGAGGTATGTAGGCGGTGCTACAGAGTTCTTGAAGTGGTGGC
CTAACTACGGCTACACTAGAAGAACAGTATTTGGTATCTGCGCTCTGCTGAAGCCAGTTACCTTCGGAAA
AAGAGTTGGTAGCTCTTGATCCGGCAAACAAACCACCGCTGGTAGCGGTGGTTTTTTTGTTTGCAAGCAG
CAGATTACGCGCAGAAAAAAAGGATCTCAAGAAGATCCTTTGATCTTTTCTACGGGGTCTGACGCTCAGT
GGAACGAAAACTCACGTTAAGGGATTTTGGTCATGAGATTATCAAAAAGGATCTTCACCTAGATCCTTTT
AAATTAAAAATGAAGTTTTAAATCAATCTAAAGTATATATGAGTAAACTTGGTCTGACAGTTACCAATGC
TTAATCAGTGAGGCACCTATCTCAGCGATCTGTCTATTTCGTTCATCCATAGTTGCCTGACTCCCCGTCG
TGTAGATAACTACGATACGGGAGGGCTTACCATCTGGCCCCAGTGCTGCAATGATACCGCGAGACCCACG
CTCACCGGCTCCAGATTTATCAGCAATAAACCAGCCAGCCGGAAGGGCCGAGCGCAGAAGTGGTCCTGCA
ACTTTATCCGCCTCCATCCAGTCTATTAATTGTTGCCGGGAAGCTAGAGTAAGTAGTTCGCCAGTTAATA
GTTTGCGCAACGTTGTTGCCATTGCTACAGGCATCGTGGTGTCACGCTCGTCGTTTGGTATGGCTTCATT
CAGCTCCGGTTCCCAACGATCAAGGCGAGTTACATGATCCCCCATGTTGTGCAAAAAAGCGGTTAGCTCC
TTCGGTCCTCCGATCGTTGTCAGAAGTAAGTTGGCCGCAGTGTTATCACTCATGGTTATGGCAGCACTGC
ATAATTCTCTTACTGTCATGCCATCCGTAAGATGCTTTTCTGTGACTGGTGAGTACTCAACCAAGTCATT
CTGAGAATAGTGTATGCGGCGACCGAGTTGCTCTTGCCCGGCGTCAATACGGGATAATACCGCGCCACAT
AGCAGAACTTTAAAAGTGCTCATCATTGGAAAACGTTCTTCGGGGCGAAAACTCTCAAGGATCTTACCGC
TGTTGAGATCCAGTTCGATGTAACCCACTCGTGCACCCAACTGATCTTCAGCATCTTTTACTTTCACCAG
CGTTTCTGGGTGAGCAAAAACAGGAAGGCAAAATGCCGCAAAAAAGGGAATAAGGGCGACACGGAAATGT
TGAATACTCATACTCTTCCTTTTTCAATATTATTGAAGCATTTATCAGGGTTATTGTCTCATGAGCGGAT
ACATATTTGAATGTATTTAGAAAAATAAACAAATAGGGGTTCCGCGCACATTTCCCCGAAAAGTGCCACC
TGACGTCCCAATGATTGCACCATATGCGGTGTGAAATACCGCACAGATGCGTAAGGAGAAAATACCGCAT
CAGATTGGCTATTGGCCATTGCATACGTTGTATCCATATCATAATATGTACATTTATATTGGCTCATGTC
CAACATTACCGCCATGTTGACATTGATTATTGACTAGTTATTAATAGTAATCAATTACGGGGTCATTAGT
TCATAGCCCATATATGGAGTTCCGCGTTACATAACTTACGGTAAATGGCCCGCCTGGCTGACCGCCCAAC
GACCCCCGCCCATTGACGTCAATAATGACGTATGTTCCCATAGTAACGCCAATAGGGACTTTCCATTGAC
GTCAATGGGTGGAGTATTTACGGTAAACTGCCCACTTGGCAGTACATCAAGTGTATCATATGCCAAGTAC
GCCCCCTATTGACGTCAATGACGGTAAATGGCCCGCCTGGCATTATGCCCAGTACATGACCTTATGGGAC
TTTCCTACTTGGCAGTACATCTACGTATTAGTCATCGCTATTACCATGGTGATGCGGTTTTGGCAGTACA
TCAATGGGCGTGGATAGCGGTTTGACTCACGGGGATTTCCAAGTCTCCACCCCATTGACGTCAATGGGAG
TTTGTTTTGGCACCAAAATCAACGGGACTTTCCAAAATGTCGTAACAACTCCGCCCCATTGACGCAAATG
GGCGGTAGGCGTGTACGGTGGGAGGTCTATATAAGCAGAGCTCGTTTAGTGAACCGTCAGATCGCCTGGA
GACGCCATCCACGCTGTTTTGACCTCCATAGAAGACACCGGGACCGATCCAGCCTCCATCGGCTCGCATC
TCTCCTTCACGCGCCCGCCGCCCTACCTGAGGCCGCCATCCACGCCGGTTGAGTCGCGTTCTGCCGCCTC
CCGCCTGTGGTGCCTCCTGAACTGCGTCCGCCGTCTAGGTAAGTTTAAAGCTCAGGTCGAGACCGGGCCT
TTGTCCGGCGCTCCCTTGGAGCCTACCTAGACTCAGCCGGCTCTCCACGCTTTGCCTGACCCTGCTTGCT
CAACTCTAGTTAACGGTGGAGGGCAGTGTAGTCTGAGCAGTACTCGTTGCTGCCGCGCGCGCCACCAGAC
ATAATAGCTGACAGACTAACAGACTGTTCCTTTCCATGGGTCTTTTCTGCAGTCACCGTCGTCGACACGT
GTGATCAGATATCGCGGCCGCTCTAGA
